>Addgene plasmid #79210 | pAB085d6 | depositor full sequence | sequence record 148331 | Full Sequence
TCAGATCCTTCCGTATTTAGCCAGTATGTTCTCTAGTGTGGTTCGTTGTTTTTGCGTGAGCCATGAGAAC
GAACCATTGAGATCATGCTTACTTTGCATGTCACTCAAAAATTTTGCCTCAAAACTGGTGAGCTGAATTT
TTGCAGTTAAAGCATCGTGTAGTGTTTTTCTTAGTCCGTTACGTAGGTAGGAATCTGATGTAATGGTTGT
TGGTATTTTGTCACCATTCATTTTTATCTGGTTGTTCTCAAGTTCGGTTACGAGATCCATTTGTCTATCT
AGTTCAACTTGGAAAATCAACGTATCAGTCGGGCGGCCTCGCTTATCAACCACCAATTTCATATTGCTGT
AAGTGTTTAAATCTTTACTTATTGGTTTCAAAACCCATTGGTTAAGCCTTTTAAACTCATGGTAGTTATT
TTCAAGCATTAACATGAACTTAAATTCATCAAGGCTAATCTCTATATTTGCCTTGTGAGTTTTCTTTTGT
GTTAGTTCTTTTAATAACCACTCATAAATCCTCATAGAGTATTTGTTTTCAAAAGACTTAACATGTTCCA
GATTATATTTTATGAATTTTTTTAACTGGAAAAGATAAGGCAATATCTCTTCACTAAAAACTAATTCTAA
TTTTTCGCTTGAGAACTTGGCATAGTTTGTCCACTGGAAAATCTCAAAGCCTTTAACCAAAGGATTCCTG
ATTTCCACAGTTCTCGTCATCAGCTCTCTGGTTGCTTTAGCTAATACACCATAAGCATTTTCCCTACTGA
TGTTCATCATCTGAGCGTATTGGTTATAAGTGAACGATACCGTCCGTTCTTTCCTTGTAGGGTTTTCAAT
CGTGGGGTTGAGTAGTGCCACACAGCATAAAATTAGCTTGGTTTCATGCTCCGTTAAGTCATAGCGACTA
ATCGCTAGTTCATTTGCTTTGAAAACAACTAATTCAGACATACATCTCAATTGGTCTAGGTAATTTTAAT
CACTATACCAATTGAGATGGGCTAGTCAATGATAATTACTAGTCCTTTTCCTTTGAGTTGTGGGTATCTG
TAAATTCTGCTAGACCTTTGCTGGAAAACTTGTAAATTCTGCTAGACCCTCTGTAAATTCCGCTAGACCT
TTGTGTGTTTTTTTTGTTTATATTCAAGTGGTTATAATTTATAGAATAAAGAAAGAATAAAAAAAGATAA
AAAGAATAGATCCCAGCCCTGTGTATAACTCACTACTTTAGTCAGTTCCGCAGTATTACAAAAGGATGTC
GCAAACGCTGTTTGCTCCTCTACAAAACAGACCTTAAAACCCTAAAGGCTTAAGTAGCACCCTCGCAAGC
TCGGGCAAATCGCTGAATATTCCTTTTGTCTCCGACCATCAGGCACCTGAGTCGCTGTCTTTTTCGTGAC
ATTCAGTTCGCTGCGCTCACGGCTCTGGCAGTGAATGGGGGTAAATGGCACTACAGGCGCCTTTTATGGA
TTCATGCAAGGAAACTACCCATAATACAAGAAAAGCCCGTCACGGGCTTCTCAGGGCGTTTTATGGCGGG
TCTGCTATGTGGTGCTATCTGACTTTTTGCTGTTCAGCAGTTCCTGCCCTCTGATTTTCCAGTCTGACCA
CTTCGGATTATCCCGTGACAGGTCATTCAGACTGGCTAATGCACCCAGTAAGGCAGCGGTATCATCAACA
GGCTTACCCGTCGTACGGTCAAGAGGACATCCGGGCAAATGCAACGAAAGGCTCAGTCGAAAGACTGGGC
CTTTCGTTGCGCTGCGGAGACTTAGGGACCCTAATACAAGAAAGTTTGTTCATTAGGCACCCCGGGCTTT
ACACGTAATGCTTCCGGCGCGTATGTTGTGTCGACCGACCTGCAGGTGCAGTAAGGAGGAAAAAAAAATG
AAATTTGGAAACTTTTTGCTTACATACCAACCTCCCCAATTTTCCCAAACAGAGGTAATGAAACGTTTGG
TTAAATTAGGTCGCATCTCTGAGGAGTGTGGTTTTGATACCGTATGGTTACTGGAGCATCATTTCACGGA
GTTTGGTTTGCTTGGTAACCCTTATGTCGCTGCTGCATATTTACTTGGCGCGACTAAAAAATTGAATGTA
GGAACTGCCGCTATTGTTCTTCCCACAGCCCATCCAGTACGCCAACTTGAAGATGTGAATTTATTGGATC
AAATGTCAAAAGGACGATTTCGGTTTGGTATTTGCCGAGGGCTTTACAACAAGGACTTTCGCGTATTCGG
CACAGATATGAATAACAGTCGCGCCTTAGCGGAATGCTGGTACGGGCTGATAAAGAATGGCATGACAGAG
GGATATATGGAAGCTGATAATGAACATATCAAGTTCCATAAGGTAAAAGTAAACCCCGCGGCGTATAGCA
GAGGTGGCGCACCGGTTTATGTGGTGGCTGAATCAGCTTCGACGACTGAGTGGGCTGCTCAATTTGGCCT
ACCGATGATATTAAGTTGGATTATAAATACTAACGAAAAGAAAGCACAACTTGAGCTTTATAATGAAGTG
GCTCAAGAATATGGGCACGATATTCATAATATCGACCATTGCTTATCATATATAACATCTGTAGATCATG
ACTCAATTAAAGCGAAAGAGATTTGCCGGAAATTTCTGGGGCATTGGTATGATTCTTATGTGAATGCTAC
GACTATTTTTGATGATTCAGACCAAACAAGAGGTTATGATTTCAATAAAGGGCAGTGGCGTGACTTTGTA
TTAAAAGGACATAAAGATACTAATCGCCGTATTGATTACAGTTACGAAATCAATCCCGTGGGAACGCCGC
AGGAATGTATTGACATAATTCAAAAAGACATTGATGCTACAGGAATATCAAATATTTGTTGTGGATTTGA
AGCTAATGGAACAGTAGACGAAATTATTGCTTCCATGAAGCTCTTCCAGTCTGATGTCATGCCATTTCTT
AAAGAAAAACAACGTTCGCTATTATATTATGGCGGTGGCGGTAGCGGCGGTGGCGGTAGCGGCGGTGGCG
GTAGCGGCGGTGGCGGTAGCAAATTTGGATTGTTCTTCCTTAACTTCATCAATTCAACAACTGTTCAAGA
ACAGAGTATAGTTCGCATGCAGGAAATAACGGAGTATGTTGATAAGTTGAATTTTGAACAGATTTTAGTG
TATGAAAATCATTTTTCAGATAATGGTGTTGTCGGCGCTCCTCTGACTGTTTCTGGTTTTCTGCTCGGTT
TAACAGAGAAAATTAAAATTGGTTCATTAAATCACATCATTACAACTCATCATCCTGTCCGCATAGCGGA
GGAAGCTTGCTTATTGGATCAGTTAAGTGAAGGGAGATTTATTTTAGGGTTTAGTGATTGCGAAAAAAAA
GATGAAATGCATTTTTTTAATCGCCCGGTTGAATATCAACAGCAACTATTTGAAGAGTGTTATGAAATCA
TTAACGATGCTTTAACAACAGGCTATTGTAATCCAGATAACGATTTTTATAGCTTCCCTAAAATATCTGT
AAATCCCCATGCTTATACGCCAGGCGGACCTCGGAAATATGTAACAGCAACCAGTCATCATATTGTTGAG
TGGGCGGCCAAAAAAGGTATTCCTCTCATCTTTAAGTGGGATGATTCTAATGATGTTAGATATGAATATG
CTGAAAGATATAAAGCCGTTGCGGATAAATATGACGTTGACCTATCAGAGATAGACCATCAGTTAATGAT
ATTAGTTAACTATAACGAAGATAGTAATAAAGCTAAACAAGAGACGCGTGCATTTATTAGTGATTATGTT
CTTGAAATGCACCCTAATGAAAATTTCGAAAATAAACTTGAAGAAATAATTGCAGAAAACGCTGTCGGAA
ATTATACGGAGTGTATAACTGCGGCTAAGTTGGCAATTGAAAAGTGTGGTGCGAAAAGTGTATTGCTGTC
CTTTGAACCAATGAATGATTTGATGAGCCAAAAAAATGTAATCAATATTGTTGATGATAATATTAAGAAG
TACCACACGGAATATACCTAAACGGAGCCAATGTACGCAAAAAACCCCGCTTCAGCGGGGTTTTTTCGCC
AAAAAAAACCCCGCCCTGTCAGGGGCGGGGTTTTTTTTTAGGGCCCTACTGACTGTTATGTGAGGCTGTT
GTCCACGCCCAGCTCTGGGCTGGAGCCACCCACAAAGTCCTCCAGATGCAGCTCGCGAGTTAACAGGGTT
TCCTGAATCGCACGCAGCAGTATTGTGTTACTACGGAGCTGCTCGATCTCGTCGGTGGTGGCGGGCACGT
GGTTCCGTATGAAGTGCGCGCGCACCTCGGTGCGGTCGTCGCGCGCGGCGCCGCTGCTGTCCGGCGCGCG
CAGCACCGCGTCGATGTTGCACGTCAGGCTGAACACCGACGAGAACGTGTCCGCGATGAAAGCACGGTTG
GAGTCAACGACATCCAGCGTGTTGTTGAACAAGAAGTAGACTCTGTTGAGATGAGTGATCAGATAGATCT
TCACGTCAGTACGGGCTTCTGCACCACGGGTGTCTGTAGCCACGACATCGAACTCGAACATGCCGACCAT
AGTGGCGCTCGGGTTGAAGTTGAGGGACAGGACGCCGCTGCTCGGGTGCAGCGTGAAGGCGGACTCACGC
ACGCCCTCCAGCGAGGGGTCCACCACCATCGTGTCCAGGTCCATCGTGTACGTTATGTCTAGGCCTTCGG
TATGTGTCGCATGAACAGTGAGTAGTTCCCTGTTGGATGTATCCGTCTCGTAGATGCCGGCGGTGTAGAT
CTCACGCTCGAATACTGGCCGCTTGTCATCGTCGTCCTTGTAGTCTACGAATTTTACCCTCGCTTCCACG
ACAACACCGATAATCTTGCAGTTTCCGTTGATAGGAGTCATAGGCCATGAAGGATTCAGGCCTTTCAGGT
ACTTCTGACCGCCATCTATGACCAGTTTCTTGAATGTTGCTTCGTTCGCGTCAGTCAGTTTGGCTACAAC
AAGGCTTCCATTCACTGGCTCCCGTCCAGTATCTACTAACACCATATGACCTTCAGGGATGCTTTGACCT
ACAGGTGAGGTCATGGAATCACCTTCAACCTTCAGCCAGAATCCATTGCCTAATAAGTTAACGTCACTGT
CATACCATTCATCAATGTCCTTGATATCGTAGGGTTCACAAGCTTCACACCACGAACGAGCTCTAACCAT
GCTAATCAATGGATATTTCCCTTTGGGCTCAACGTGCCCAACAAATCTAACATTCGAATCAGAGGTGCCA
TTGAGCAGCCAGTCAACACTTACGCCAAGAGCTGACGCAAGTTCTGGTAAAAAGCGTGGTCGCTTAGTTT
TACCGTTTTCGAGCTGCTCTATAGACTGCTGGGTAGTCCCCACCTTTTGAGCAAGTTCAGCCTGGTTAAG
TCCAAGCTGAATTCTTTTGCTTTTTACCCTGCTGCTGATACTCATTTTTTTTTCCTCCTTACTCTAGTAA
AAGTTAAACAAAATTATTTGTAGAGGGAAACCGTTGTGGTCTCCCTGAATATAGATACCGAGCCTTATGC
ATGCCCGTAAAGTTATCCAGCATCCACTCATAGACCTAGGGCAGCAGATAGGGACGACGTGGTGTTAGCT
GTGCTCTAGAACCCTCAGCGAGTTTGTAGAAACGCAAAAAGGCCATCCGTCAGGATGGCCTTCTGCTTAA
TTTGATGCCTGGCAGTTTATGGCGGGCGTCCTGCCCGCCACCCTCCGGGCCGTTGCTTCGCAACGTTCAA
ATCCGCTCCCGGCGGATTTGTCCTACTCAGGAGAGCGTTCACCGACAAACAACAGATAAAACGAAAGGCC
CAGTCTTTCGACTGAGCCTTTCGTTTTATTTGATGCCTGGCAGTTCCCTACTCTCGCATGGGGAGACCCC
ACACTACCATCGGCGCTACGGCGTTTCACTTCTGAGTTCGGCATGGGGTCAGGTGGGACCACCGCGCTAC
TGCCGCCAGGCAAATTCTGTTTTATCAGACCGCTTCTGCGTTCTGATTTAATCTGTATCAGGCTGAAAAT
CTTCTCTCATCCGCCAAAACAGCCATGCCCATGGCGTTTACCAATGCTTAATCAGTGAGGCACCTATCTC
AGCGATCTGTCTATTTCGTTCATCCATAGTTGCCTGACTCCCCGTCGTGTAGATAACTACGATACGGGAG
GGCTTACCATCTGGCCCCAGTGCTGCAATGATACCGCGAGACCCACGCTCACCGGCTCCAGATTTATCAG
CAATAAACCAGCCAGCCGGAAGGGCCGAGCGCAGAAGTGGTCCTGCAACTTTATCCGCCTCCATCCAGTC
TATTAATTGTTGCCGGGAAGCTAGAGTAAGTAGTTCGCCAGTTAATAGTTTGCGCAACGTTGTTGCCATT
GCTACAGGCATCGTGGTGTCACGCTCGTCGTTTGGTATGGCTTCATTCAGCTCCGGTTCCCAACGATCAA
GGCGAGTTACATGATCCCCCATGTTGTGCAAAAAAGCGGTTAGCTCCTTCGGTCCTCCGATCGTTGTCAG
AAGTAAGTTGGCCGCAGTGTTATCACTCATGGTTATGGCAGCACTGCATAATTCTCTTACTGTCATGCCA
TCCGTAAGATGCTTTTCTGTGACTGGTGAGTACTCAACCAAGTCATTCTGAGAATAGTGTATGCGGCGAC
CGAGTTGCTCTTGCCCGGCGTCAATACGGGATAATACCGCGCCACATAGCAGAACTTTAAAAGTGCTCAT
CATTGGAAAACGTTCTTCGGGGCGAAAACTCTCAAGGATCTTACCGCTGTTGAGATCCAGTTCGATGTAA
CCCACTCGTGCACCCAACTGATCTTCAGCATCTTTTACTTTCACCAGCGTTTCTGGGTGAGCAAAAACAG
GAAGGCAAAATGCCGCAAAAAAGGGAATAAGGGCGACACGGAAATGTTGAATACTCATACTCTTCCTTTT
TCAATATTATTGAAGCATTTATCAGGGTTATTGTCTCATGAGCGGATACATATTTGAATGTATTTAGAAA
AATAAACAAATAGGGGTTCCGCGCACATTTCCCCGAAAAGTGCCACCTGACGTCTAAGAAACCATTATTA
TCATGACATTAACCTATAAAAATAGGCGTATCACGAGGCCCTTAGGCCAAATAGGCCGT
Features (pLannotate 1.2.2; 12 found; start..end, strand, type, name):
      1..951     -  CDS            Rep101: RepA protein needed for replication with the pSC101 origin; rep101
    999..1221    -  rep_origin     pSC101 ori: low-copy replication origin that requires the Rep101 protein
   1723..1758    -  terminator     rrnB T1 terminator (fragment): Escherichia coli rrnB; transcription terminator T1 from the E. coli rrnB gene
   1888..2967    +  CDS            luxA: LUXA1_PHOLU - Experimental evidence at protein level: Swiss-Prot protein existence level 1. Light-emitting reaction in luminous bacteria. From Photorhabdus luminescens (Xenorhabdus luminescens).
   3031..4011    +  CDS            LuxB: LuxB luciferase subunit; luxB; from the Photorhabdus luminescens bioluminescence operon
   4782..4802    -  CDS            FLAG (fragment): FLAG® epitope tag, followed by an enterokinase cleavage site
   4818..5420    -  CDS            C2 (fragment): RPC2_BPP22 - Experimental evidence at protein level: Swiss-Prot protein existence level 1. This protein allows the phage to reside inactively in the chromosome of its host bacterium. This lysogenic state is maintained by binding of regulatory protein C2 to the OR and OL operators, preventing transcription of proteins necessary for lytic development. From Salmonella phage P22 (Bacteriophage P22).
   5637..5664    -  terminator     rrnB T2 terminator: transcription terminator T2 from the E. coli rrnB gene
   5756..5842    -  terminator     rrnB T1 terminator: Escherichia coli rrnB; transcription terminator T1 from the E. coli rrnB gene
   5844..5959    -  ncRNA          5S rRNA: Accession: RF00001 - 5S ribosomal RNA
   6058..6918    -  CDS            AmpR: β-lactamase; bla; confers resistance to ampicillin, carbenicillin, and related antibiotics
   6919..7023    -  promoter       AmpR promoter: bla
