[The description below was written by a language model from this plasmid's Addgene catalogue record and pLannotate feature annotations shown in this document.]
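Description:
pAB085d6 is a low-copy bacterial expression plasmid built on a pSC101-type backbone. It replicates in E. coli through the pSC101 origin together with the plasmid-encoded Rep101 (RepA) protein, and it is selected with ampicillin via a β-lactamase gene driven by its own bla promoter. The full sequence record is about 7.1 kb. rrnB T1 and T2 terminators, along with an adjacent 5S rRNA segment that normally accompanies the rrnB terminator region, insulate the transcription units from one another.

The synthetic payload has two parts. The first is a reporter cassette in which the bacterial luciferase subunits luxA and luxB (Photorhabdus luminescens) sit downstream of a promoter recorded as PlacZ-opt carrying an OR1 operator. The second is a divergently oriented cassette in which the Ppro1 promoter drives a fusion named 434cI-TnTBR3-F3. The automated annotation labels the repressor portion as a fragment of phage P22 C2, presumably a homology match to the 434 cI DNA-binding protein named in the catalogue, and it also detects a short FLAG tag fragment next to it. The TnTBR3-F3 portion is not annotated in the feature table, and the record does not define it further.

This layout fits a bacterial two-hybrid style reporter. The operator-bound 434cI fusion displays a target fragment upstream of the promoter, so an interacting partner supplied from another construct could activate transcription and produce luminescence. The record does not spell out this mechanism. It gives the purpose only as directed evolution of protein–protein interactions, and the associated work concerns continuous evolution of Bacillus thuringiensis toxins to overcome insect resistance.
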