Addgene plasmid #79210: pAB085d6
Purpose: Directed Evolution of Protein-Protein Interactions
Depositing lab: David Liu. Depositing organization: Harvard University. Publication: Continuous evolution of Bacillus thuringiensis toxins overcomes insect resistance. Badran AH, Guzov VM, Huai Q, Kemp MM, Vishwanath P, Kain W, Nance AM, Evdokimov A, Moshiri F, Turner KH, Wang P, Malvar T, Liu DR. Nature. 2016 May 5;533(7601):58-63. doi: 10.1038/nature17938. Epub 2016 Apr 27. PubMed 27120167.
Backbone
  Vector backbone: SC101
  Backbone manufacturer: David Liu Lab
  Backbone size w/o insert (bp): 2992
  Vector type: Bacterial Expression
Growth in bacteria
  Bacterial resistance: Ampicillin, 100 μg/mL
  Growth temperature: 37°C
  Growth strain: NEB Turbo
  Copy number: Low Copy
Gene/Insert
  Gene/Insert name: PlacZ-opt (OR1) luxAB; Ppro1 434cI-TnTBR3-F3
  Species: Synthetic
  Promoter: PlacZ-opt (OR1); Ppro1
  Cloning method: Ligation Independent Cloning
  Sequencing primers: 5′ n/a; 3′ n/a
Terms and licenses: Academic/Nonprofit Terms; Industry Terms: Not Available to Industry
How to cite: pAB085d6 was a gift from David Liu (Addgene plasmid # 79210 ; http://n2t.net/addgene:79210 ; RRID:Addgene_79210)
