>Addgene plasmid #79210 | pAB085d6 | addgene partial sequence | sequence record 151280 | pCL52_2-F 5'-GCTTCTCAGGGCGTTTTATG-3'
CCTCGCCCTCTGATTTTCCAGTCTGACCACTTCGGATTATCCCGTGACAGGTCATTCAGACTGGCTAATG
CACCCAGTAAGGCAGCGGTATCATCAACAGGCTTACCCGTCGTACGGTCAAGAGGACATCCGGGCAAATG
CAACGAAAGGCTCAGTCGAAAGACTGGGCCTTTCGTTGCGCTGCGGAGACTTAGGGACCCTAATACAAGA
AAGTTTGTTCATTAGGCACCCCGGGCTTTACACGTAATGCTTCCGGCGCGTATGTTGTGTCGACCGACCT
GCAGGTGCAGTAAGGAGGAAAAAAAAATGAAATTTGGAAACTTTTTGCTTACATACCAACCTCCCCAATT
TTCCCAAACAGAGGTAATGAAACGTTTGGTTAAATTAGGTCGCATCTCTGAGGAGTGTGGTTTTGATACC
GTATGGTTACTGGAGCATCATTTCACGGAGTTTGGTTTGCTTGGTAACCCTTATGTCGCTGCTGCATATT
TACTTGGCGCGACTAAAAAATTGAATGTAGGAACTGCCGCTATTGTTCTTCCCACAGCCCATCCAGTACG
CCAACTTGAAGATGTGAATTTATTGGATCAAATGTCAAAAGGACGATTTCGGTTTGGTATTTGCCGAGGG
CTTTACAACAAGGACTTTCGCGTATTCGGCACAGATATGAATAACAGTCGCGCCTTAGCGGAATGCTGGT
ACGGGCTGATAAAGAATGGCATG
