>Addgene plasmid #79210 | pAB085d6 | addgene partial sequence | sequence record 151281 | Amp-F 5'-AAGCCCTCCCGTATCGTAGT-3'
ATAGACAGATCGCTGAGATAGGTGCCTCACTGATTAAGCATTGGTAAACGCCATGGGCATGGCTGTTTTG
GCGGATGAGAGAAGATTTTCAGCCTGATACAGATTAAATCAGAACGCAGAAGCGGTCTGATAAAACAGAA
TTTGCCTGGCGGCAGTAGCGCGGTGGTCCCACCTGACCCCATGCCGAACTCAGAAGTGAAACGCCGTAGC
GCCGATGGTAGTGTGGGGTCTCCCCATGCGAGAGTAGGGAACTGCCAGGCATCAAATAAAACGAAAGGCT
CAGTCGAAAGACTGGGCCTTTCGTTTTATCTGTTGTTTGTCGGTGAACGCTCTCCTGAGTAGGACAAATC
CGCCGGGAGCGGATTTGAACGTTGCGAAGCAACGGCCCGGAGGGTGGCGGGCAGGACGCCCGCCATAAAC
TGCCAGGCATCAAATTAAGCAGAAGGCCATCCTGACGGATGGCCTTTTTGCGTTTCTACAAACTCGCTGA
GGGTTCTAGA
