>Addgene plasmid #79210 | pAB085d6 | addgene partial sequence | sequence record 152344 | LuxB-F 5'-gtcctttgaaccaatgaatg-3'
TGTTGATGATAATATTAAGAAGTACCACACGGAATATACCTAAACGGAGCCAATGTACGCAAAAAACCCC
GCTTCAGCGGGGTTTTTTCGCCAAAAAAAACCCCGCCCTGTCAGGGGCGGGGTTTTTTTTTAGGGCCCTA
CTGACTGTTATGTGAGGCTGTTGTCCACGCCCAGCTCTGGGCTGGAGCCACCCACAAAGTCCTCCAGATG
CAGCTCGCGAGTTAACAGGGTTTCCTGAATCGCACGCAGCAGTATTGTGTTACTACGGAGCTGCTCGATC
TCGTCGGTGGTGGCGGGCACGTGGTTCCGTATGAAGTGCGCGCGCACCTCGGTGCGGTCGTCGCGCGCGG
CGCCGCTGCTGTCCGGCGCGCGCAGCACCGCGTCGATGTTGCACGTCAGGCTGAACACCGACGAGAACGT
GTCCGCGATGAAAGCACGGTTGGAGTCAACGACATCCAGCGTGTTGTTGAACAAGAAGTAGACTCTGTTG
AGATGAGTGATCAGATAGATCTTCACGTCAGTACGGGCTTCTGCACCACGGGTGTCTGTAGCCACGACAT
CGAACTCGAACATGCCGACCATAGTGGCGCTCGGGTTGAAGTTGAGGGACAGGACGCCGCTGCTCGGGTG
CAGCGTGAAGGCGGACTCACGCACGCCCTCCAGCGAGGGGTCCACCACCATCGTGTCCAGGTCCATCGTG
TA
